Addgene plasmid #107384: plenti-UBC- IKZF4-3xHA-pGK-PUR
Purpose: Lentiviral expression of IKZF4-3xHA
Depositing lab: William Kaelin. Depositing organization: Dana-Farber Cancer Institute. Publication: The myeloma drug lenalidomide promotes the cereblon-dependent destruction of Ikaros proteins. Lu G, Middleton RE, Sun H, Naniong M, Ott CJ, Mitsiades CS, Wong KK, Bradner JE, Kaelin WG Jr. Science. 2014 Jan 17;343(6168):305-9. doi: 10.1126/science.1244917. Epub 2013 Nov 29. PubMed 24292623.
Backbone
  Vector backbone: plenti-UBC-gate-3xHA-pGK-PUR
  Vector type: Mammalian Expression, Lentiviral
Growth in bacteria
  Bacterial resistance: Kanamycin, 50 μg/mL
  Growth temperature: 30°C
  Growth strain: NEB Stable
  Copy number: Unknown
Gene/Insert
  Gene/Insert name: IKZF4 (alt name: IKAROS Family Zinc Finger 4)
  Species: H. sapiens (human)
  Entrez Gene: IKZF4 (a.k.a. EOS, ZNFN1A4)
  Promoter: UBC
  Tag / fusion protein: HA (C terminal on backbone)
  Cloning method: Gateway Cloning
Terms and licenses: Academic/Nonprofit Terms; Industry Terms: Not Available to Industry
How to cite: plenti-UBC- IKZF4-3xHA-pGK-PUR was a gift from William Kaelin (Addgene plasmid # 107384 ; http://n2t.net/addgene:107384 ; RRID:Addgene_107384)
