[The description below was written by a language model from this plasmid's Addgene catalogue record and pLannotate feature annotations shown in this document.]
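Description:
plenti-UBC-IKZF4-3xHA-pGK-PUR is an 11.3 kb HIV-1-based lentiviral transfer plasmid for stable expression of human IKZF4 (Eos, an Ikaros-family zinc finger transcriptional repressor) in mammalian cells. It was made by Gateway recombination of the IKZF4 open reading frame into the plenti-UBC-gate-3xHA-pGK-PUR destination backbone, so the coding sequence is flanked by attB1 and attB2 sites. The human ubiquitin C promoter drives the insert. The insert reads through attB2 into a backbone-encoded C-terminal 3xHA epitope tag, although the annotation software picked up only a fragment of the HA sequence. Downstream, a mouse PGK promoter drives puromycin N-acetyltransferase so that transduced cells can be selected. This is followed by a single loxP site and a WPRE, which enhances transcript stability and expression.

The viral framework has a third-generation, self-inactivating layout. A CMV enhancer/promoter replaces the U3 region of the truncated 5' LTR to produce genomic RNA in packaging cells. It is followed by the Ψ packaging signal with a gag fragment, the RRE for Rev-dependent nuclear export, and the cPPT/CTS, which aids nuclear import. The 3' LTR carries a ΔU3 deletion that inactivates LTR promoter activity after integration. Packaging and envelope functions must be supplied in trans.

In bacteria the plasmid replicates from a high-copy ColE1/pUC origin and is selected with kanamycin through the Tn5 NeoR/KanR gene. This gene sits behind tandem bacterial and SV40 promoters, so it could also confer G418 resistance in mammalian cells. The backbone also contains f1 and SV40 origins. The associated publication concerns lenalidomide- and cereblon-dependent degradation of Ikaros proteins, which is consistent with using the HA-tagged protein to monitor IKZF4 abundance.
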