Features (pLannotate 1.2.2; 32 found; start..end, strand, type, name):
     39..156     +  misc_feature   cPPT/CTS: central polypurine tract and central termination sequence of HIV-1
    222..239     +  ncRNA          5' miR-30a (fragment): sequence upstream of the 71-nt precursor of the human miR-30a microRNA (Zeng et al., 2002) miRNA
    248..1459    +  promoter       UbC promoter: human ubiquitin C promoter
   1508..1525    +  protein_bind   attB1 (fragment): mutant version of attB; core recombination site for the Gateway® BP reaction BP Clonase™
   1531..3285    +  CDS            IKZF4: IKZF4_HUMAN - Also known as KIAA1782, ZNFN1A4. Experimental evidence at protein level: Swiss-Prot protein existence level 1. DNA-binding protein that binds to the 5'GGGAATRCC-3' Ikaros- binding sequence. Transcriptional repressor. Interacts with SPI1 and MITF to repress transcription of the CTSK and ACP5 promoters via recruitment of corepressors SIN3A and CTBP2. May be involved in the development of central and peripheral nervous systems. Essential for the inhibitory function of regulatory T-cells (Treg). Mediates FOXP3- mediated gene silencing in regulatory T-cells (Treg) via recruitment of c
   3287..3311    -  protein_bind   attB2: mutant version of attB; recombination site for the Gateway® BP reaction BP Clonase™
   3424..3447    +  CDS            HA (fragment): HA (human influenza hemagglutinin) epitope tag
   3489..3988    +  promoter       PGK promoter: mouse phosphoglycerate kinase 1 promoter
   4009..4608    +  CDS            PuroR: puromycin N-acetyltransferase; pac from Streptomyces alboniger; confers resistance to puromycin
   4639..4672    +  protein_bind   loxP: Cre-mediated recombination occurs in the 8-bp core sequence (GCATACAT). Cre recombinase
   4705..4728    +  misc_feature   MCS (fragment): pBluescript multiple cloning site
   4728..5316    +  misc_feature   WPRE: woodchuck hepatitis virus posttranscriptional regulatory element
   5317..5336    +  misc_feature   MCS (fragment): pBluescript multiple cloning site
   5338..5523    +  CDS            nef (fragment): NEF_HV1Z2 - Experimental evidence at protein level: Swiss-Prot protein existence level 1. Extracellular Nef protein targets CD4(+) T-lymphocytes for apoptosis by interacting with CXCR4 surface receptors. From Human immunodeficiency virus type 1 group M subtype D (isolate Z2/CDC-Z34) (HIV-1).
   5525..5758    +  LTR            3' LTR (ΔU3): self-inactivating 3' long terminal repeat (LTR) from HIV-1
   5830..5951    +  polyA_signal   SV40 poly(A) signal: SV40 polyadenylation signal
   5991..6126    +  rep_origin     SV40 ori: SV40 origin of replication
   6147..6165    -  promoter       T7 promoter: promoter for bacteriophage T7 RNA polymerase
   6188..6546    -  rep_origin     f1 ori (sequence partly withheld): f1 bacteriophage origin of replication; arrow indicates direction of (+) strand synthesis
   6573..6677    +  promoter       AmpR promoter: bla
   6679..7036    +  promoter       SV40 promoter: SV40 enhancer and early promoter
   7071..7865    +  CDS            NeoR/KanR: aminoglycoside phosphotransferase from Tn5; aph(3')-II (or nptII); confers resistance to neomycin, kanamycin, and G418 (Geneticin®)
   7886..8038    +  CDS            ble (fragment): BLE_KLEPN - Experimental evidence at protein level: Swiss-Prot protein existence level 1. Binding protein with a strong affinity to the bleomycin family of antibiotics. Binds to CL990; an antimitotic-antibiotic compound. From Klebsiella pneumoniae.
   8097..8144    +  polyA_signal   HSV TK poly(A) signal: herpes simplex virus thymidine kinase polyadenylation signal (Cole and Stacy, 1985)
   8473..9061    +  rep_origin     ori: high-copy-number ColE1/pMB1/pBR322/pUC origin of replication
   9236..9539    +  enhancer       CMV enhancer: human cytomegalovirus immediate early enhancer
   9540..9739    +  promoter       CMV promoter: human cytomegalovirus (CMV) immediate early promoter
   9757..9937    +  LTR            5' LTR (truncated): truncated 5' long terminal repeat (LTR) from HIV-1
   9984..10109   +  misc_feature   HIV-1 Ψ: packaging signal of human immunodeficiency virus type 1
  10093..10431   +  CDS            HIV-1 gag (fragment): gag protein from human immunodeficiency virus 1; gag
  10606..10839   +  misc_feature   RRE: The Rev response element (RRE) of HIV-1 allows for Rev-dependent mRNA export from the nucleus to the cytoplasm.
  11216..11316   +  CDS            Rev (fragment): human immunodeficiency virus 1 (HIV-1) Rev protein; rev; enhances nuclear export of unspliced and incompletely spliced viral mRNAs
>Addgene plasmid #107384 | plenti-UBC- IKZF4-3xHA-pGK-PUR | addgene full sequence | sequence record 210535 | Addgene NGS Result
CGCCAATTCTGCAGACAAATGGCAGTATTCATCCACAATTTTAAAAGAAAAGGGGGGATTGGGGGGTACA
GTGCAGGGGAAAGAATAGTAGACATAATAGCAACAGACATACAAACTAAAGAATTACAAAAACAAATTAC
AAAAATTCAAAATTTTCGGGTTTATTACAGGGACAGCAGAGATCCAGTTTGGTTAGTACCGGGCCCGCTC
TAGCCCTAGATTTAACCCAACAGAAGGCTCGACGCGTGGCCTCCGCGCCGGGTTTTGGCGCCTCCCGCGG
GCGCCCCCCTCCTCACGGCGAGCGCTGCCACGTCAGACGAAGGGCGCAGCGAGCGTCCTGATCCTTCCGC
CCGGACGCTCAGGACAGCGGCCCGCTGCTCATAAGACTCGGCCTTAGAACCCCAGTATCAGCAGAAGGAC
ATTTTAGGACGGGACTTGGGTGACTCTAGGGCACTGGTTTTCTTTCCAGAGAGCGGAACAGGCGAGGAAA
AGTAGTCCCTTCTCGGCGATTCTGCGGAGGGATCTCCGTGGGGCGGTGAACGCCGATGATTATATAAGGA
CGCGCCGGGTGTGGCACAGCTAGTTCCGTCGCAGCCGGGATTTGGGTCGCGGTTCTTGTTTGTGGATCGC
TGTGATCGTCACTTGGTGAGTAGCGGGCTGCTGGGCTGGCCGGGGCTTTCGTGGCCGCCGGGCCGCTCGG
TGGGACGGAAGCGTGTGGAGAGACCGCCAAGGGCTGTAGTCTGGGTCCGCGAGCAAGGTTGCCCTGAACT
GGGGGTTGGGGGGAGCGCAGCAAAATGGCGGCTGTTCCCGAGTCTTGAATGGAAGACGCTTGTGAGGCGG
GCTGTGAGGTCGTTGAAACAAGGTGGGGGGCATGGTGGGCGGCAAGAACCCAAGGTCTTGAGGCCTTCGC
TAATGCGGGAAAGCTCTTATTCGGGTGAGATGGGCTGGGGCACCATCTGGGGACCCTGACGTGAAGTTTG
TCACTGACTGGAGAACTCGGTTTGTCGTCTGTTGCGGGGGCGGCAGTTATGGCGGTGCCGTTGGGCAGTG
CACCCGTACCTTTGGGAGCGCGCGCCCTCGTCGTGTCGTGACGTCACCCGTTCTGTTGGCTTATAATGCA
GGGTGGGGCCACCTGCCGGTAGGTGTGCGGTAGGCTTTTCTCCGTCGCAGGACGCAGGGTTCGGGCCTAG
GGTAGGCTCTCCTGAATCGACAGGCGCCGGACCTCTGGTGAGGGGAGGGATAAGTGAGGCGTCAGTTTCT
TTGGTCGGTTTTATGTACCTATCTTCTTAAGTAGCTGAAGCTCCGGTTTTGAACTATGCGCTCGGGGTTG
GCGAGTGTGTTTTGTGAAGTTTTTTAGGCACCTTTTGAAATGTAATCATTTGGGTCAATATGTAATTTTC
AGTGTTAGACTAGTAAATTGTCCGCTAAATTCTGGCCGTTTTTGGCTTTTTTGTTAGACGCTAGACTGCC
GGATCGAATTGTCGACGAATTCGGATCTGGCCAATCACAAGTTTGTACAAAAAAGTTGGCATGCATACAC
CACCCGCACTCCCTCGCCGTTTCCAAGGCGGCGGCCGCGTTCGCACCCCAGGGTCTCACCGGCAAGGGAA
GGATAATCTGGAGAGGGATCCCTCAGGAGGGTGTGTTCCGGATTTCTTGCCTCAGGCCCAAGACTCCAAC
CATTTTATAATGGAATCTTTATTTTGTGAAAGTAGCGGGGACTCATCTCTGGAGAAGGAGTTCCTCGGGG
CCCCAGTGGGGCCCTCGGTGAGCACCCCCAACAGCCAGCACTCTTCTCCTAGCCGCTCACTCAGTGCCAA
CTCCATCAAGGTGGAGATGTACAGCGATGAGGAGTCAAGCAGACTGCTGGGGCCAGATGAGCGGCTCCTG
GAAAAGGACGACAGCGTGATTGTGGAAGATTCATTGTCTGAGCCCCTGGGCTACTGTGATGGGAGTGGGC
CAGAGCCTCACTCCCCTGGGGGCATCCGGCTGCCCAATGGCAAGCTCAAGTGTGACGTCTGCGGCATGGT
CTGTATTGGACCCAACGTGCTCATGGTGCACAAGCGCAGTCACACTGGTGAAAGGCCCTTCCATTGCAAC
CAGTGTGGTGCCTCCTTCACCCAGAAGGGGAACCTGCTGCGCCACATCAAGCTGCACTCTGGGGAGAAGC
CCTTTAAATGTCCCTTCTGCAACTATGCCTGCCGCCGGCGTGATGCACTCACTGGTCACCTCCGCACACA
CTCAGTCTCCTCTCCCACAGTGGGCAAGCCCTACAAGTGTAACTACTGTGGCCGGAGCTACAAACAGCAG
AGTACCCTGGAGGAGCACAAGGAGCGGTGCCATAACTACCTACAGAGTCTCAGCACTGAAGCCCAAGCTT
TGGCTGGCCAACCAGGTGACGAAATACGTGACCTGGAGATGGTGCCAGACTCCATGCTGCACTCATCCTC
TGAGCGGCCAACTTTCATCGATCGTCTGGCCAATAGCCTCACCAAACGCAAGCGTTCCACACCCCAGAAG
TTTGTAGGCGAAAAGCAGATGCGCTTCAGCCTCTCAGACCTCCCCTATGATGTGAACTCGGGTGGCTATG
AAAAGGATGTGGAGTTGGTGGCACACCACAGCCTAGAGCCTGGCTTTGGAAGTTCCCTGGCCTTTGTGGG
TGCAGAGCATCTGCGTCCCCTCCGCCTTCCACCCACCAATTGCATCTCAGAACTCACGCCTGTCATCAGC
TCTGTCTACACCCAGATGCAGCCCCTCCCTGGTCGACTGGAGCTTCCAGGATCCCGAGAAGCAGGTGAGG
GACCTGAGGACCTGGCTGATGGAGGTCCCCTCCTCTACCGGCCCCGAGGCCCCCTGACTGACCCTGGGGC
ATCCCCCAGCAATGGCTGCCAGGACTCCACAGACACAGAAAGCAACCACGAAGATCGGGTTGCGGGGGTG
GTATCCCTCCCTCAGGGTCCCCCACCCCAGCCACCTCCCACCATTGTGGTGGGCCGGCACAGTCCTGCCT
ACGCCAAAGAGGACCCCAAGCCACAGGAGGGGTTATTGCGGGGCACCCCAGGCCCCTCCAAGGAAGTGCT
TCGGGTGGTGGGCGAGAGTGGTGAGCCTGTGAAGGCCTTCAAGTGTGAGCACTGCCGTATCCTCTTCCTG
GACCACGTCATGTTCACTATCCACATGGGCTGCCATGGCTTCAGAGACCCTTTTGAGTGCAACATCTGTG
GTTATCACAGCCAGGACCGGTACGAATTCTCTTCCCACATTGTCCGGGGGGAGCATAAGGTGGGCTACCC
AACTTTCTTGTACAAAGTGGTGGGTGGAGGCGGTTCAGGTGGCGGAGGAAGCGGAGGCGGTGGAAGTTAC
CCCTACGACGTGCCCGACTACGCCGGCTATCCGTATGATGTCCCGGACTATGCAGGATCCTATCCATACG
ACGTTCCAGATTACGCTTAGTTAATTAAGGCCGGCCCTCGAGGTTAACGAATTCTACCGGGTAGGGGAGG
CGCTTTTCCCAAGGCAGTCTGGAGCATGCGCTTTAGCAGCCCCGCTGGGCACTTGGCGCTACACAAGTGG
CCTCTGGCCTCGCACACATTCCACATCCACCGGTAGGCGCCAACCGGCTCCGTTCTTTGGTGGCCCCTTC
GCGCCACCTTCTACTCCTCCCCTAGTCAGGAAGTTCCCCCCCGCCCCGCAGCTCGCGTCGTGCAGGACGT
GACAAATGGAAGTAGCACGTCTCACTAGTCTCGTGCAGATGGACAGCACCGCTGAGCAATGGAAGCGGGT
AGGCCTTTGGGGCAGCGGCCAATAGCAGCTTTGCTCCTTCGCTTTCTGGGCTCAGAGGCTGGGAAGGGGT
GGGTCCGGGGGCGGGCTCAGGGGCGGGCTCRGGGGCGGGGCGGGCGCCCGAAGGTCCTCCGGAGGCCCGG
CATTCTGCACGCTTCAAAAGCGCACGTCTGCCGCGCTGTTCTCCTCTTCCTCATCTCCGGGCCTTTCGAC
CTGCAGCCCAAGCTTACCATGACCGAGTACAAGCCCACGGTGCGCCTCGCCACCCGCGACGACGTCCCCA
GGGCCGTACGCACCCTCGCCGCCGCGTTCGCCGACTACCCCGCCACGCGCCACACCGTCGATCCGGACCG
CCACATCGAGCGGGTCACCGAGCTGCAAGAACTCTTCCTCACGCGCGTCGGGCTCGACATCGGCAAGGTG
TGGGTCGCGGACGACGGCGCCGCGGTGGCGGTCTGGACCACGCCGGAGAGCGTCGAAGCGGGGGCGGTGT
TCGCCGAGATCGGCCCGCGCATGGCCGAGTTGAGCGGTTCCCGGCTGGCCGCGCAGCAACAGATGGAAGG
CCTCCTGGCGCCGCACCGGCCCAAGGAGCCCGCGTGGTTCCTGGCCACCGTCGGCGTCTCGCCCGACCAC
CAGGGCAAGGGTCTGGGCAGCGCCGTCGTGCTCCCCGGAGTGGAGGCGGCCGAGCGCGCCGGGGTGCCCG
CCTTCCTGGAGACCTCCGCGCCCCGCAACCTCCCCTTCTACGAGCGGCTCGGCTTCACCGTCACCGCCGA
CGTCGAGGTGCCCGAAGGACCGCGCACCTGGTGCATGACCCGCAAGCCCGGTGCCTGATGTACAAGTAGG
AATTCGTCGAGGGACCTAATAACTTCGTATAGCATACATTATACGAAGTTATACATGTTTAAGGGTTCCG
GTTCCACTAGGTACAATTCGATATCAAGCTTATCGATAATCAACCTCTGGATTACAAAATTTGTGAAAGA
TTGACTGGTATTCTTAACTATGTTGCTCCTTTTACGCTATGTGGATACGCTGCTTTAATGCCTTTGTATC
ATGCTATTGCTTCCCGTATGGCTTTCATTTTCTCCTCCTTGTATAAATCCTGGTTGCTGTCTCTTTATGA
GGAGTTGTGGCCCGTTGTCAGGCAACGTGGCGTGGTGTGCACTGTGTTTGCTGACGCAACCCCCACTGGT
TGGGGCATTGCCACCACCTGTCAGCTCCTTTCCGGGACTTTCGCTTTCCCCCTCCCTATTGCCACGGCGG
AACTCATCGCCGCCTGCCTTGCCCGCTGCTGGACAGGGGCTCGGCTGTTGGGCACTGACAATTCCGTGGT
GTTGTCGGGGAAATCATCGTCCTTTCCTTGGCTGCTCGCCTGTGTTGCCACCTGGATTCTGCGCGGGACG
TCCTTCTGCTACGTCCCTTCGGCCCTCAATCCAGCGGACCTTCCTTCCCGCGGCCTGCTGCCGGCTCTGC
GGCCTCTTCCGCGTCTTCGCCTTCGCCCTCAGACGAGTCGGATCTCCCTTTGGGCCGCCTCCCCGCATCG
ATACCGTCGACCTCGATCGAGACCTAGAAAAACATGGAGCAATCACAAGTAGCAATACAGCAGCTACCAA
TGCTGATTGTGCCTGGCTAGAAGCACAAGAGGAGGAGGAGGTGGGTTTTCCAGTCACACCTCAGGTACCT
TTAAGACCAATGACTTACAAGGCAGCTGTAGATCTTAGCCACTTTTTAAAAGAAAAGGGGGGACTGGAAG
GGCTAATTCACTCCCAACGAAGACAAGATCTGCTTTTTGCTTGTACTGGGTCTCTCTGGTTAGACCAGAT
CTGAGCCTGGGAGCTCTCTGGCTAACTAGGGAACCCACTGCTTAAGCCTCAATAAAGCTTGCCTTGAGTG
CTTCAAGTAGTGTGTGCCCGTCTGTTGTGTGACTCTGGTAACTAGAGATCCCTCAGACCCTTTTAGTCAG
TGTGGAAAATCTCTAGCAGTAGTAGTTCATGTCATCTTATTATTCAGTATTTATAACTTGCAAAGAAATG
AATATCAGAGAGTGAGAGGAACTTGTTTATTGCAGCTTATAATGGTTACAAATAAAGCAATAGCATCACA
AATTTCACAAATAAAGCATTTTTTTCACTGCATTCTAGTTGTGGTTTGTCCAAACTCATCAATGTATCTT
ATCATGTCTGGCTCTAGCTATCCCGCCCCTAACTCCGCCCATCCCGCCCCTAACTCCGCCCAGTTCCGCC
CATTCTCCGCCCCATGGCTGACTAATTTTTTTTATTTATGCAGAGGCCGAGGCCGCCTCGGCCTCTGAGC
TATTCCAGAAGTAGTGAGGAGGCTTTTTTGGAGGCCTAGGGACGTACCCAATTCGCCCTATAGTGAGTCG
TATTAGCATGTGAGCAAAAGGCCAGCATAAATCAAAAGAATAGACCGAGATAGGGT
[37 nt withheld, positions 6217-6253]
AAAGAACGTGGACTCCAACGTCAAAGG
[49 nt withheld, positions 6281-6329]
T
[91 nt withheld, positions 6331-6421]
G
[124 nt withheld, positions 6423-6546]
CAGGTGGCACTTTTCGGGGAAATGTGCGCGGAACCCCTATTTGTTTATTTTTCTAAATACATTCAAATAT
GTATCCGCTCATGAGACAATAACCCTGATAAATGCTTCAATAATATTGAAAAAGGAAGAGTCCTGAGGCG
GAAAGAACCAGCTGTGGAATGTGTGTCAGTTAGGGTGTGGAAAGTCCCCAGGCTCCCCAGCAGGCAGAAG
TATGCAAAGCATGCATCTCAATTAGTCAGCAACCAGGTGTGGAAAGTCCCCAGGCTCCCCAGCAGGCAGA
AGTATGCAAAGCATGCATCTCAATTAGTCAGCAACCATAGTCCCGCCCCTAACTCCGCCCATCCCGCCCC
TAACTCCGCCCAGTTCCGCCCATTCTCCGCCCCATGGCTGACTAATTTTTTTTATTTATGCAGAGGCCGA
GGCCGCCTCGGCCTCTGAGCTATTCCAGAAGTAGTGAGGAGGCTTTTTTGGAGGCCTAGGCTTTTGCAAA
GATCGATCAAGAGACAGGATGAGGATCGTTTCGCATGATTGAACAAGATGGATTGCACGCAGGTTCTCCG
GCCGCTTGGGTGGAGAGGCTATTCGGCTATGACTGGGCACAACAGACAATCGGCTGCTCTGATGCCGCCG
TGTTCCGGCTGTCAGCGCAGGGGCGCCCGGTTCTTTTTGTCAAGACCGACCTGTCCGGTGCCCTGAATGA
ACTGCAAGACGAGGCAGCGCGGCTATCGTGGCTGGCCACGACGGGCGTTCCTTGCGCAGCTGTGCTCGAC
GTTGTCACTGAAGCGGGAAGGGACTGGCTGCTATTGGGCGAAGTGCCGGGGCAGGATCTCCTGTCATCTC
ACCTTGCTCCTGCCGAGAAAGTATCCATCATGGCTGATGCAATGCGGCGGCTGCATACGCTTGATCCGGC
TACCTGCCCATTCGACCACCAAGCGAAACATCGCATCGAGCGAGCACGTACTCGGATGGAAGCCGGTCTT
GTCGATCAGGATGATCTGGACGAAGAGCATCAGGGGCTCGCGCCAGCCGAACTGTTCGCCAGGCTCAAGG
CGAGCATGCCCGACGGCGAGGATCTCGTCGTGACCCATGGCGATGCCTGCTTGCCGAATATCATGGTGGA
AAATGGCCGCTTTTCTGGATTCATCGACTGTGGCCGGCTGGGTGTGGCGGACCGCTATCAGGACATAGCG
TTGGCTACCCGTGATATTGCTGAAGAGCTTGGCGGCGAATGGGCTGACCGCTTCCTCGTGCTTTACGGTA
TCGCCGCTCCCGATTCGCAGCGCATCGCCTTCTATCGCCTTCTTGACGAGTTCTTCTGAGCGGGACTCTG
GGGTTCGAAATGACCGACCAAGCGACGCCCAACCTGCCATCACGAGATTTCGATTCCACCGCCGCCTTCT
ATGAAAGGTTGGGCTTCGGAATCGTTTTCCGGGACGCCGGCTGGATGATCCTCCAGCGCGGGGATCTCAT
GCTGGAGTTCTTCGCCCACCCTAGGGGGAGGCTAACTGAAACACGGAAGGAGACAATACCGGAAGGAACC
CGCGCTATGACGGCAATAAAAAGACAGAATAAAACGCACGGTGTTGGGTCGTTTGTTCATAAACGCGGGG
TTCGGTCCCAGGGCTGGCACTCTGTCGATACCCCACCGAGACCCCATTGGGGCCAATACGCCCGCGTTTC
TTCCTTTTCCCCACCCCACCCCCCAAGTTCGGGTGAAGGCCCAGGGCTCGCAGCCAACGTCGGGGCGGCA
GGCCCTGCCATAGCCTCAGGTTACTCATATATACTTTAGATTGATTTAAAACTTCATTTTTAATTTAAAA
GGATCTAGGTGAAGATCCTTTTTGATAATCTCATGACCAAAATCCCTTAACGTGAGTTTTCGTTCCACTG
AGCGTCAGACCCCGTAGAAAAGATCAAAGGATCTTCTTGAGATCCTTTTTTTCTGCGCGTAATCTGCTGC
TTGCAAACAAAAAAACCACCGCTACCAGCGGTGGTTTGTTTGCCGGATCAAGAGCTACCAACTCTTTTTC
CGAAGGTAACTGGCTTCAGCAGAGCGCAGATACCAAATACTGTTCTTCTAGTGTAGCCGTAGTTAGGCCA
CCACTTCAAGAACTCTGTAGCACCGCCTACATACCTCGCTCTGCTAATCCTGTTACCAGTGGCTGCTGCC
AGTGGCGATAAGTCGTGTCTTACCGGGTTGGACTCAAGACGATAGTTACCGGATAAGGCGCAGCGGTCGG
GCTGAACGGGGGGTTCGTGCACACAGCCCAGCTTGGAGCGAACGACCTACACCGAACTGAGATACCTACA
GCGTGAGCTATGAGAAAGCGCCACGCTTCCCGAAGGGAGAAAGGCGGACAGGTATCCGGTAAGCGGCAGG
GTCGGAACAGGAGAGCGCACGAGGGAGCTTCCAGGGGGAAACGCCTGGTATCTTTATAGTCCTGTCGGGT
TTCGCCACCTCTGACTTGAGCGTCGATTTTTGTGATGCTCGTCAGGGGGGCGGAGCCTATGGAAAAACGC
CAGCAACGCGGCCTTTTTACGGTTCCTGGCCTTTTGCTGGCCTTTTGCTCACATGTTCTTTCCTGCGTTA
TCCCCTGATTCTGTGGATAACCGTATTACCGCCATGCATTAGTTATTAATAGTAATCAATTACGGGGTCA
TTAGTTCATAGCCCATATATGGAGTTCCGCGTTACATAACTTACGGTAAATGGCCCGCCTGGCTGACCGC
CCAACGACCCCCGCCCATTGACGTCAATAATGACGTATGTTCCCATAGTAACGCCAATAGGGACTTTCCA
TTGACGTCAATGGGTGGAGTATTTACGGTAAACTGCCCACTTGGCAGTACATCAAGTGTATCATATGCCA
AGTACGCCCCCTATTGACGTCAATGACGGTAAATGGCCCGCCTGGCATTATGCCCAGTACATGACCTTAT
GGGACTTTCCTACTTGGCAGTACATCTACGTATTAGTCATCGCTATTACCATGGTGATGCGGTTTTGGCA
GTACATCAATGGGCGTGGATAGCGGTTTGACTCACGGGGATTTCCAAGTCTCCACCCCATTGACGTCAAT
GGGAGTTTGTTTTGGCACCAAAATCAACGGGACTTTCCAAAATGTCGTAACAACTCCGCCCCATTGACGC
AAATGGGCGGTAGGCGTGTACGGTGGGAGGTCTATATAAGCAGCGCGTTTTGCCTGTACTGGGTCTCTCT
GGTTAGACCAGATCTGAGCCTGGGAGCTCTCTGGCTAACTAGGGAACCCACTGCTTAAGCCTCAATAAAG
CTTGCCTTGAGTGCTTCAAGTAGTGTGTGCCCGTCTGTTGTGTGACTCTGGTAACTAGAGATCCCTCAGA
CCCTTTTAGTCAGTGTGGAAAATCTCTAGCAGTGGCGCCCGAACAGGGACTTGAAAGCGAAAGGGAAACC
AGAGGAGCTCTCTCGACGCAGGACTCGGCTTGCTGAAGCGCGCACGGCAAGAGGCGAGGGGCGGCGACTG
GTGAGTACGCCAAAAATTTTGACTAGCGGAGGCTAGAAGGAGAGAGATGGGTGCGAGAGCGTCAGTATTA
AGCGGGGGAGAATTAGATCGCGATGGGAAAAAATTCGGTTAAGGCCAGGGGGAAAGAAAAAATATAAATT
AAAACATATAGTATGGGCAAGCAGGGAGCTAGAACGATTCGCAGTTAATCCTGGCCTGTTAGAAACATCA
GAAGGCTGTAGACAAATACTGGGACAGCTACAACCATCCCTTCAGACAGGATCAGAAGAACTTAGATCAT
TATATAATACAGTAGCAACCCTCTATTGTGTGCATCAAAGGATAGAGATAAAAGACACCAAGGAAGCTTT
AGACAAGATAGAGGAAGAGCAAAACAAAAGTAAGACCACCGCACAGCAAGCGGCCGGCCGCTGATCTTCA
GACCTGGAGGAGGAGATATGAGGGACAATTGGAGAAGTGAATTATATAAATATAAAGTAGTAAAAATTGA
ACCATTAGGAGTAGCACCCACCAAGGCAAAGAGAAGAGTGGTGCAGAGAGAAAAAAGAGCAGTGGGAATA
GGAGCTTTGTTCCTTGGGTTCTTGGGAGCAGCAGGAAGCACTATGGGCGCAGCGTCAATGACGCTGACGG
TACAGGCCAGACAATTATTGTCTGGTATAGTGCAGCAGCAGAACAATTTGCTGAGGGCTATTGAGGCGCA
ACAGCATCTGTTGCAACTCACAGTCTGGGGCATCAAGCAGCTCCAGGCAAGAATCCTGGCTGTGGAAAGA
TACCTAAAGGATCAACAGCTCCTGGGGATTTGGGGTTGCTCTGGAAAACTCATTTGCACCACTGCTGTGC
CTTGGAATGCTAGTTGGAGTAATAAATCTCTGGAACAGATTTGGAATCACACGACCTGGATGGAGTGGGA
CAGAGAAATTAACAATTACACAAGCTTAATACACTCCTTAATTGAAGAATCGCAAAACCAGCAAGAAAAG
AATGAACAAGAATTATTGGAATTAGATAAATGGGCAAGTTTGTGGAATTGGTTTAACATAACAAATTGGC
TGTGGTATATAAAATTATTCATAATGATAGTAGGAGGCTTGGTAGGTTTAAGAATAGTTTTTGCTGTACT
TTCTATAGTGAATAGAGTTAGGCAGGGATATTCACCATTATCGTTTCAGACCCACCTCCCAACCCCGAGG
GGACCCGACAGGCCCGAAGGAATAGAAGAAGAAGGTGGAGAGAGAGACAGAGACAGATCCATTCGATTAG
TGAACGGATCGGCACTGCGTG
